>Addgene plasmid #79689 | STK3_HUMAN_D0 | depositor partial sequence | sequence record 149011 | Sequence of gene (STK3_HUMAN) inserted into backbone.
GAAGACAGTTTGACTAAGCAGCCTGAAGAAGTTTTTGATGTATTAGAGAAGCTTGGAGAAGGGTCTTATG
GAAGTGTATTTAAAGCAATACACAAGGAATCCGGTCAAGTTGTCGCAATTAAACAAGTACCTGTTGAATC
AGATCTTCAGGAAATAATCAAAGAAATTTCCATAATGCAGCAATGTGACAGCCCATATGTTGTAAAGTAC
TATGGCAGTTATTTTAAGAATACAGACCTCTGGATTGTTATGGAGTACTGTGGCGCTGGCTCTGTCTCAG
ACATAATTAGATTACGAAACAAGACATTAATAGAAGATGAAATTGCAACCATTCTTAAATCTACATTGAA
AGGACTAGAATATTTGCACTTTATGAGAAAAATACACAGAGATATAAAAGCTGGAAATATTCTCCTCAAT
ACAGAAGGACATGCAAAATTGGCAGATTTTGGAGTGGCTGGTCAGTTAACAGATACAATGGCAAAACGCA
ATACTGTAATAGGAACTCCATTTTGGATGGCTCCTGAGGTGATTCAAGAAATAGGCTATAACTGTGTGGC
CGACATCTGGTCCCTTGGCATTACTTCTATAGAAATGGCTGAAGGAAAACCTCCTTATGCTGATATACAT
CCAATGAGGGCTATTTTTATGATTCCCACAAATCCACCACCAACATTCAGAAAGCCAGAACTTTGGTCCG
ATGATTTCACCGATTTTGTTAAAAAGTGTTTGGTGAAGAATCCTGAGCAGAGAGCTACTGCAACACAACT
TTTACAGCATCCTTTTATCAAGAATGCCAAACCTGTATCAATATTAAGAGACCTGATCACAGAAGCTATG
GAGATCAAAGCTAAAAGACATGAGGAACAGCAACGAGAATTGGAAGAGGAAGAA
