>Addgene plasmid #79689 | STK3_HUMAN_D0 | addgene partial sequence | sequence record 159182 | T7term 5'-GCTAGTTATTGCTCAGCGG-3'
CTTTCGGGCTTTGTTAGCAGCCGGATCAGCGCGCACGCGTGGTACCGGCCGGCCACCAGGTGGCGCGCCG
CGATCGCGGATCCGTTATCCACTTCCAATGTTATTATTCTTCCTCTTCCAATTCTCGTTGCTGTTCCTCA
TGTCTTTTAGCTTTGATCTCCATAGCTTCTGTGATCAGGTCTCTTAATATTGATACAGGTTTGGCATTCT
TGATAAAAGGATGCTGTAAAAGTTGTGTTGCAGTAGCTCTCTGCTCAGGATTCTTCACCAAACACTTTTT
AACAAAATCGGTGAAATCATCGGACCAAAGTTCTGGCTTTCTGAATGTTGGTGGTGGATTTGTGGGAATC
ATAAAAATAGCCCTCATTGGATGTATATCAGCATAAGGAGGTTTTCCTTCAGCCATTTCTATAGAAGTAA
TGCCAAGGGACCAGATGTCGGCCACACAGTTATAGCCTATTTCTTGAATCACCTCAGGAGCCATCCAAAA
TGGAGTTCCTATTACAGTATTGCGTTTTGCCATTGTATCTGTTAACTGACCAGCCACTCCAAAATCTGCC
AATTTTGCATGTCCTTCTGTATTGAGGAGAATATTTCCAGCTTTTATATCTCTGTGTATTTTTCTCATAA
AGTGCAAATATTCTAGTCCTTTCAATGTAGATTTAAGAATGGTTGCAATTTCATCTTCTATTAATGTCTT
GTTTCGTAATCTAATTATGTCTGAGACAGAGCCAGCGCCACAGTACTCCATAACAATCCAGAGGTCTGTA
TTCTTAAAATAACTGCCATAGTACTTTACAACATATGGGCTGTCACATTGCTGCATTATGGAAATTTCTT
TGATTATTTCCTGAAGATCTGATTCAACAGGTACTTGTTTAATTGCGACAACTTGACCGGATTCCTTGTG
TATTGCTTTAAATACACTTCCATAAGACCCTTCTCCAAGCTTCTCTAATACATCAAAAACTTCTTCAGGC
TGCT
