>Addgene plasmid #79689 | STK3_HUMAN_D0 | addgene partial sequence | sequence record 159183 | T7 5'-TAATACGACTCACTATAGGG-3'
GGAGAGCTCTTTAATTAAGCGGCCGCCCTGCAGGACTCGAGTTCTAGAAATAATTTTGTTTAACTTTAAG
AAGGAGATATACATATGAAATCTTCTCACCATCACCATCACCATCACCATCACCATGAAAACCTGTACTT
CCAATCCAATGCAGAAGACAGTTTGACTAAGCAGCCTGAAGAAGTTTTTGATGTATTAGAGAAGCTTGGA
GAAGGGTCTTATGGAAGTGTATTTAAAGCAATACACAAGGAATCCGGTCAAGTTGTCGCAATTAAACAAG
TACCTGTTGAATCAGATCTTCAGGAAATAATCAAAGAAATTTCCATAATGCAGCAATGTGACAGCCCATA
TGTTGTAAAGTACTATGGCAGTTATTTTAAGAATACAGACCTCTGGATTGTTATGGAGTACTGTGGCGCT
GGCTCTGTCTCAGACATAATTAGATTACGAAACAAGACATTAATAGAAGATGAAATTGCAACCATTCTTA
AATCTACATTGAAAGGACTAGAATATTTGCACTTTATGAGAAAAATACACAGAGATATAAAAGCTGGAAA
TATTCTCCTCAATACAGAAGGACATGCAAAATTGGCAGATTTTGGAGTGGCTGGTCAGTTAACAGATACA
ATGGCAAAACGCAATACTGTAATAGGAACTCCATTTTGGATGGCTCCTGAGGTGATTCAAGAAATAGGCT
ATAACTGTGTGGCCGACATCTGGTCCCTTGGCATTACTTCTATAGAAATGGCTGAAGGAAAACCTCCTTA
TGCTGATATACATCCAATGAGGGCTATTTTTATGATTCCCACAAATCCACCACCAACATTCAGAAAGCCA
GAACTTTGGTCCGATGATTTCACCGATTTTGTTAAAAAGTGTTTGGTGAAGAATCCTGAGCAGAGAGCTA
CTGCAACACAACTTTTACAGCATCCTTTTATCAAGAATGCCAAACCTGTATCAATATTAAGAGACCTGAT
CACAGAAGCTATGGAGATCAAAGCTAAAAGACATGAGGAACAGC
