[The description below was written by a language model from this plasmid's Addgene catalogue record.]
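Description:
STK3_HUMAN_D0 is a bacterial expression plasmid that encodes the kinase domain of human STK3 (also known as MST2 or KRS1), a serine/threonine kinase. It is built on the pET His10 TEV LIC cloning vector (2B-T-10), a pET-family backbone designed for ligation independent cloning, which is the method used to insert the STK3 fragment. The plasmid is selected with ampicillin and is recorded as low copy. The record does not name the origin of replication, and it gives no feature table or exact residue boundaries for the kinase domain.

Expression is driven by a T7 promoter, so protein production requires a host that supplies T7 RNA polymerase, while ordinary cloning strains serve for propagation. The backbone contributes an N-terminal tag of ten histidines followed by a TEV protease recognition site. This allows the fusion protein to be captured by immobilised metal affinity chromatography, and the tag can then be cleaved off with TEV protease.

The construct belongs to an open library of human kinase domain constructs assembled for automated bacterial expression. It is intended for co-expression with the Lambda phosphatase plasmid that accompanies the set, and a YopH phosphatase vector is also available. Co-expressing a phosphatase is stated to enhance bacterial kinase expression. The general rationale is that it keeps the kinase dephosphorylated, which limits the toxicity and heterogeneity caused by kinase activity in the host. Typical uses would be producing recombinant STK3 kinase domain for biochemical, biophysical or inhibitor-binding studies, although the record does not list specific downstream applications.
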