Addgene plasmid #79689: STK3_HUMAN_D0
Purpose: This plasmid encodes the kinase domain of STK3. Intended for co-expression with Lambda Phosphatase that accompanies this set to enhance bacterial kinase expression.
Depositing lab: John Chodera & Nicholas Levinson & Markus Seeliger. Depositing organization: Memorial Sloan-Kettering Cancer Center. Publication: An open library of human kinase domain constructs for automated bacterial expression. Albanese SK, Parton DL, Isik M, Rodriguez-Laureano L, Hanson SM, Behr JM, Gradia S, Jeans C, Levinson NM, Seeliger MA, Chodera JD. Biochemistry. 2018 Jul 13. doi: 10.1021/acs.biochem.7b01081. PubMed 30004690.
Backbone
  Vector backbone: pET His10 TEV LIC cloning vector (2B-T-10)
  Backbone manufacturer: Scott Gradia (Addgene plasmid # 78173)
  Vector type: Bacterial Expression
Growth in bacteria
  Bacterial resistance: Ampicillin, 100 μg/mL
  Growth temperature: 37°C
  Growth strain: DH5alpha
  Copy number: Low Copy
Gene/Insert
  Gene/Insert name: STK3
  Species: H. sapiens (human)
  Entrez Gene: STK3 (a.k.a. KRS1, MST2)
  Promoter: T7
  Tag / fusion protein: His10-TEV (N terminal on backbone)
  Cloning method: Ligation Independent Cloning
  Sequencing primers: 5′ T7; 3′ T7 reverse
Terms and licenses: Academic/Nonprofit Terms; Industry Terms: Not Available to Industry
Depositor comments: This plasmid was generated as part of an open library of human kinase domain constructs for automated bacterial expression. The work can be found here doi: http://dx.doi.org/10.1101/038711 The lambda phosphatase expression vector can be found at https://www.addgene.org/79748/ The YopH Phosphatase expression vector can be found at https://www.addgene.org/79749/
How to cite: STK3_HUMAN_D0 was a gift from John Chodera & Nicholas Levinson & Markus Seeliger (Addgene plasmid # 79689 ; http://n2t.net/addgene:79689 ; RRID:Addgene_79689)
